>Addgene plasmid #136538 | pSLIK_hygro_BirA_CDKN1A | addgene full sequence | sequence record 291986 | Addgene Partial NGS Result
GACATTGATTATTGACTAGTTATTAATAGTAATCAATTACGGGGTCATTAGTTCATAGCCCATATATGGA
GTTCCGCGTTACATAACTTACGGTAAATGGCCCGCCTGGCTGACCGCCCAACGACCCCCGCCCATTGACG
TCAATAATGACGTATGTTCCCATAGTAACGCCAATAGGGACTTTCCATTGACGTCAATGGGTGGAGTATT
TACGGTAAACTGCCCACTTGGCAGTACATCAAGTGTATCATATGCCAAGTACGCCCCCTATTGACGTCAA
TGACGGTAAATGGCCCGCCTGGCATTATGCCCAGTACATGACCTTATGGGACTTTCCTACTTGGCAGTAC
ATCTACGTATTAGTCATCGCTATTACCATGGTGATGCGGTTTTGGCAGTACATCAATGGGCGTGGATAGC
GGTTTGACTCACGGGGATTTCCAAGTCTCCACCCCATTGACGTCAATGGGAGTTTGTTTTGGCACCAAAA
TCAACGGGACTTTCCAAAATGTCGTAACAACTCCGCCCCATTGACGCAAATGGGCGGTAGGCGTGTACGG
TGGGAGGTCTATATAAGCAGCGCGTTTTGCCTGTACTGGGTCTCTCTGGTTAGACCAGATCTGAGCCTGG
GAGCTCTCTGGCTAACTAGGGAACCCACTGCTTAAGCCTCAATAAAGCTTGCCTTGAGTGCTTCAAGTAG
TGTGTGCCCGTCTGTTGTGTGACTCTGGTAACTAGAGATCCCTCAGACCCTTTTAGTCAGTGTGGAAAAT
CTCTAGCAGTGGCGCCCGAACAGGGACTTGAAAGCGAAAGGGAAACCAGAGGAGCTCTCTCGACGCAGGA
CTCGGCTTGCTGAAGCGCGCACGGCAAGAGGCGAGGGGCGGCGACTGGTGAGTACGCCAAAAATTTTGAC
TAGCGGAGGCTAGAAGGAGAGAGATGGGTGCGAGAGCGTCAGTATTAAGCGGGGGAGAATTAGATCGCGA
TGGGAAAAAATTCGGTTAAGGCCAGGGGGAAAGAAAAAATATAAATTAAAACATATAGTATGGGCAAGCA
GGGAGCTAGAACGATTCGCAGTTAATCCTGGCCTGTTAGAAACATCAGAAGGCTGTAGACAAATACTGGG
ACAGCTACAACCATCCCTTCAGACAGGATCAGAAGAACTTAGATCATTATATAATACAGTAGCAACCCTC
TATTGTGTGCATCAAAGGATAGAGATAAAAGACACCAAGGAAGCTTTAGACAAGATAGAGGAAGAGCAAA
ACAAAAGTAAGACCACCGCACAGCAAGCGGCCGCTGATCTTCAGACCTGGAGGAGGAGATATGAGGGACA
ATTGGAGAAGTGAATTATATAAATATAAAGTAGTAAAAATTGAACCATTAGGAGTAGCACCCACCAAGGC
AAAGAGAAGAGTGGTGCAGAGAGAAAAAAGAGCAGTGGGAATAGGAGCTTTGTTCCTTGGGTTCTTGGGA
GCAGCAGGAAGCACTATGGGCGCAGCGTCAATGACGCTGACGGTACAGGCCAGACAATTATTGTCTGGTA
TAGTGCAGCAGCAGAACAATTTGCTGAGGGCTATTGAGGCGCAACAGCATCTGTTGCAACTCACAGTCTG
GGGCATCAAGCAGCTCCAGGCAAGAATCCTGGCTGTGGAAAGATACCTAAAGGATCAACAGCTCCTGGGG
ATTTGGGGTTGCTCTGGAAAACTCATTTGCACCACTGCTGTGCCTTGGAATGCTAGTTGGAGTAATAAAT
CTCTGGAACAGATTTGGAATCACACGACCTGGATGGAGTGGGACAGAGAAATTAACAATTACACAAGCTT
AATACACTCCTTAATTGAAGAATCGCAAAACCAGCAAGAAAAGAATGAACAAGAATTATTGGAATTAGAT
AAATGGGCAAGTTTGTGGAATTGGTTTAACATAACAAATTGGCTGTGGTATATAAAATTATTCATAATGA
TAGTAGGAGGCTTGGTAGGTTTAAGAATAGTTTTTGCTGTACTTTCTATAGTGAATAGAGTTAGGCAGGG
ATATTCACCATTATCGTTTCAGACCCACCTCCCAACCCCGAGGGGACCCGACAGGCCCGAAGGAATAGAA
GAAGAAGGTGGAGAGAGAGACAGAGACAGATCCATTCGATTAGTGAACGGATCGGCACTGCGTGCGCCAA
TTCTGCAGACAAATGGCAGTATTCATCCACAATTTTAAAAGAAAAGGGGGGATTGGGGGGTACAGTGCAG
GGGAAAGAATAGTAGACATAATAGCAACAGACATACAAACTAAAGAATTACAAAAACAAATTACAAAAAT
TCAAAATTTTCGGGTTTATTACAGGGACAGCAGAGATCCAGTTTGGTTAATTCTAGACAGTTATCAACAA
GTTTGTACAAAAAAGCAGGCTTTAAAGGAACCAATTCAGTCGACTGGATCCCGAGTTTACTCCCTATCAG
TGATAGAGAACGTATGTCGAGTTTACTCCCTATCAGTGATAGAGAACGATGTCGAGTTTACTCCCTATCA
GTGATAGAGAACGTATGTCGAGTTTACTCCCTATCAGTGATAGAGAACGTATGTCGAGTTTACTCCCTAT
CAGTGATAGAGAACGTATGTCGAGTTTATCCCTATCAGTGATAGAGAACGTATGTCGAGTTTACTCCCTA
TCAGTGATAGAGAACGTATGTCGAGGTAGGCGTGTACGGTGGGAGGCCTATATAAGCAGAGCTCGTTTAG
TGAACCGTCAGATCGCCACTAGAATGAAGGACAACACCGTGCCCCTGAAGCTGATCGCCCTGCTGGCCAA
CGGCGAGTTCCACTCTGGCGAGCAGCTGGGAGAGACCCTGGGAATGAGCAGAGCCGCCATCAACAAGCAC
ATCCAGACACTGAGAGACTGGGGAGTGGACGTGTTCACCGTGCCTGGCAAGGGCTACAGCCTGCCTGAGC
CTATCCAGCTGCTGAACGCCAAGCAGATCCTGGGACAGCTGGATGGCGGAAGCGTGGCCGTGCTGCCTGT
GATCGACTCCACCAATCAGTACCTGCTGGACAGAATCGGAGAGCTGAAGTCCGGCGACGCCTGCATCGCC
GAGTACCAGCAGGCTGGCAGAGGAGGCAGAGGACGGAAGTGGTTCAGCCCATTCGGAGCCAACCTGTACC
TGTCCATGTTCTGGAGACTGGAGCAGGGACCTGCTGCTGCCATCGGACTGAGTCTGGTGATCGGAATCGT
GATGGCCGAGGTGCTGAGAAAGCTGGGAGCCGACAAGGTGAGAGTGAAGTGGCCTAATGACCTGTACCTC
CAGGACCGCAAGCTGGCTGGCATCCTGGTGGAGCTGACAGGCAAGACAGGCGATGCCGCTCAGATCGTGA
TCGGAGCCGGAATCAACATGGCCATGAGAAGAGTGGAGGAGAGCGTGGTGAACCAGGGCTGGATCACCCT
GCAGGAGGCTGGCATCAACCTGGACCGGAACACCCTGGCCGCCATGCTGATCAGAGAGCTGAGAGCCGCT
CTGGAGCTGTTCGAGCAGGAGGGACTGGCTCCTTACCTGAGCAGATGGGAGAAGCTGGACAACTTCATCA
ACAGACCTGTGAAGCTGATCATCGGCGACAAGGAAATCTTCGGCATCTCCAGAGGAATCGACAAGCAGGG
AGCTCTGCTGCTGGAGCAGGACGGAATCATCAAGCCCTGGATGGGCGGAGAAATCTCCCTGAGAAGCGCA
GAGAAGACTAGTATGTCAGAACCGGCTGGGGATGTCCGTCAGAACCCATGCGGCAGCAAGGCCTGCCGCC
GCCTCTTCGGCCCAGTGGACAGCGAGCAGCTGAGACGCGACTGTGATGCGCTAATGGCGGGCTGCATCCA
GGAGGCCCGTGAGCGATGGAACTTCGACTTTGTCACCGAGACACCACTGGAGGGTGACTTCGCCTGGGAG
CGTGTGCGGGGCCTTGGCCTGCCCAAGCTCTACCTTCCCACGGGGCCCCGGCGAGGCCGGGATGAGTTGG
GAGGAGGCAGGCGGCCTGGCACCTCACCTGCTCTGCTGCAGGGGACAGCAGAGGAAGACCATGTGGACCT
GTCACTGTCTTGTACCCTTGTGCCTCGCTCAGGGGAGCAGGCTGAAGGGTCCCCAGGTGGACCTGGAGAC
TCTCAGGGTCGAAAACGGCGGCAGACCAGCATGACAGATTTCTACCACTCCAAACGCCGGCTGATCTTCT
CCAAGAGGAAGCCCTAACAATTGGAAGACTAATGCGTTTTCGAGATATCTAGACCCAGCTTTCTTGTACA
AAGTGGTTGATAACATCTCGAGCCATAAAGATGGTTAATTAACCCACCCAAGATCTGGCCTCCGCGCCGG
GTTTTGGCGCCTCCCGCGGGCGCCCCCCTCCTCACGGCGAGCGCTGCCACGTCAGACGAAGGGCGCAGCG
AGCGTCCTGATCCTTCCGCCCGGACGCTCAGGACAGCGGCCCGCTGCTCATAAGACTCGGCCTTAGAACC
CCAGTATCAGCAGAAGGACATTTTAGGACGGGACTTGGGTGACTCTAGGGCACTGGTTTTCTTTCCAGAG
AGCGGAACAGGCGAGGAAAAGTAGTCCCTTCTCGGCGATTCTGCGGAGGGATCTCCGTGGGGCGGTGAAC
GCCGATGATTATATAAGGACGCGCCGGGTGTGGCACAGCTAGTTCCGTCGCAGCCGGGATTTGGGTCGCG
GTTCTTGTTTGTGGATCGCTGTGATCGTCACTTGGTGAGTAGCGGGCTGCTGGGCTGGCCGGGGCTTTCG
TGGCCGCCGGGCCGCTCGGTGGGACGGAAGCGTGTGGAGAGACCGCCAAGGGCTGTAGTCTGGGTCCGCG
AGCAAGGTTGCCCTGAACTGGGGGTTGGGGGGAGCGCAGCAAAATGGCGGCTGTTCCCGAGTCTTGAATG
GAAGACGCTTGTGAGGCGGGCTGTGAGGTCGTTGAAACAAGGTGGGGGGCATGGTGGGCGGCAAGAACCC
AAGGTCTTGAGGCCTTCGCTAATGCGGGAAAGCTCTTATTCGGGTGAGATGGGCTGGGGCACCATCTGGG
GACCCTGACGTGAAGTTTGTCACTGACTGGAGAACTCGGTTTGTCGTCTGTTGCGGGGGCGGCAGTTATG
GCGGTGCCGTTGGGCAGTGCACCCGTACCTTTGGGAGCGCGCGCCCTCGTCGTGTCGTGACGTCACCCGT
TCTGTTGGCTTATAATGCAGGGTGGGGCCACCTGCCGGTAGGTGTGCGGTAGGCTTTTCTCCGTCGCAGG
ACGCAGGGTTCGGGCCTAGGGTAGGCTCTCCTGAATCGACAGGCGCCGGACCTCTGGTGAGGGGAGGGAT
AAGTGAGGCGTCAGTTTCTTTGGTCGGTTTTATGTACCTATCTTCTTAAGTAGCTGAAGCTCCGGTTTTG
AACTATGCGCTCGGGGTTGGCGAGTGTGTTTTGTGAAGTTTTTTAGGCACCTTTTGAAATGTAATCATTT
GGGTCAATATGTAATTTTCAGTGTTAGACTAGTAAATTGTCCGCTAAATTCTGGCCGTTTTTGGCTTTTT
TGTTAGACGAAGCTTGGTACCGAGCTCGGATCTCCACCCCGTACCGGTCCTGCAGGATTTAAATGGCGCG
CCGCTAGCGCTACCGGACTCAGATCTCGAGCTCAAGCTTCGAATTCTGCAGTCGAATTCACCATGTCTAG
ACTGGACAAGAGCAAAGTCATAAACGGAGCTCTGGAATTACTCAATGGTGTCGGTATCGAAGGCCTGACG
ACAAGGAAACTCGCTCAAAAGCTGGGAGTTGAGCAGCCTACCCTGTACTGGCACGTGAAGAACAAGCGGG
CCCTGCTCGATGCCCTGCCAATCGAGATGCTGGACAGGCATCATACCCACTTCTGCCCCCTGGAAGGCGA
GTCATGGCAAGACTTTCTGCGGAACAACGCCAAGTCATACCGCTGTGCTCTCCTCTCACATCGCGACGGG
GCTAAAGTGCATCTCGGCACCCGCCCAACAGAGAAACAGTACGAAACCCTGGAAAATCAGCTCGCGTTCC
TGTGTCAGCAAGGCTTCTCCCTGGAGAACGCACTGTACGCTCTGTCCGCCGTGGGCCACTTTACACTGGG
CTGCGTATTGGAGGAACAGGAGCATCAAGTAGCAAAAGAGGAAAGAGAGACACCTACCACCGATTCTATG
CCCCCACTTCTGAGACAAGCAATTGAGCTGTTCGACCGGCAGGGAGCCGAACCTGCCTTCCTTTTCGGCC
TGGAACTAATCATATGTGGCCTGGAGAAACAGCTAAAGTGCGAAAGCGGCGGGCCGACCGACGCCCTTGA
CGATTTTGACTTAGACATGCTCCCAGCCGATGCCCTTGACGACTTTGACCTTGATATGCTGCCTGCTGAC
GCTCTTGACGATTTTGACCTTGACATGCTCCCCGGGTAACTAAGTAAGGATCCGCGGCCGCACTAGAGGA
ATTCCGCCCCTCTCCCCCCCCCMCYCYCCCYCCTAACGTTACTGGCCGAAGCCGCTTGGAATAAGGCCGG
TGTGCGTTTGTCTATATGTTATTTTCCACCATATTGCCGTCTTTTGGCAATGTGAGGGCCCGGAAACCTG
GCCCTGTCTTCTTGACGAGCATTCCTAGGGGTCTTTCCCCTCTCGCCAAAGGAATGCAAGGTCTGTTGAA
TGTCGTGAAGGAAGCAGTTCCTCTGGAAGCTTCTTGAAGACAAACAACGTCTGTAGCGACCCTTTGCAGG
CAGCGGAACCCCCCACCTGGCGACAGGTGCCTCTGCGGCCAAAAGCCACGTGTATAAGATACACCTGCAA
AGGCGGCACAACCCCAGTGCCACGTTGTGAGTTGGATAGTTGTGGAAAGAGTCAAATGGCTCTCCTCAAG
CGTATTCAACAAGGGGCTGAAGGATGCCCAGAAGGTACCCCATTGTATGGGATCTGATCTGGGGCCTCGG
TGCACATGCTTTACATGTGTTTAGTCGAGGTTAAAAAAACGTCTAGGCCCCCCGAACCACGGGGACGTGG
TTTTCCTTTGAAAAACACGATGATAAGCTTACCGGTACGCGTGATAGCTTGCCACAACCCGTACCAAAGA
TGGATAGATCCGGAAAGCCTGAACTCACCGCGACGTCTGTCGAGAAGTTTCTGATCGAAAAGTTCGACAG
CGTCTCCGACCTGATGCAGCTCTCGGAGGGCGAAGAATCTCGTGCTTTCAGCTTCGATGTAGGAGGGCGT
GGATATGTCCTGCGGGTAAATAGCTGCGCCGATGGTTTCTACAAAGATCGTTATGTTTATCGGCACTTTG
CATCGGCCGCGCTCCCGATTCCGGAAGTGCTTGACATTGGGGAATTCAGCGAGAGCCTGACCTATTGCAT
CTCCCGCCGTGCACAGGGTGTCACGTTGCAAGACCTGCCTGAAACCGAACTGCCCGCTGTTCTGCAGCCG
GTCGCGGAGGCCATGGATGCGATCGCTGCGGCCGATCTTAGCCAGACGAGCGGGTTCGGCCCATTCGGAC
CGCAAGGAATCGGTCAATACACTACATGGCGTGATTTCATATGCGCGATTGCTGATCCCCATGTGTATCA
CTGGCAAACTGTGATGGACGACACCGTCAGTGCGTCCGTCGCGCAGGCTCTCGATGAGCTGATGCTTTGG
GCCGAGGACTGCCCCGAAGTCCGGCACCTCGTGCACGCGGATTTCGGCTCCAACAATGTCCTGACGGACA
ATGGCCGCATAACAGCGGTCATTGACTGGAGCGAGGCGATGTTCGGGGATTCCCAATACGAGGTCGCCAA
CATCTTCTTCTGGAGGCCGTGGTTGGCTTGTATGGAGCAGCAGACGCGCTACTTCGAGCGGAGGCATCCG
GAGCTTGCAGGATCGCCGCGGCTCCGGGCGTATATGCTCCGCATTGGTCTTGACCAACTCTATCAGAGCT
TGGTTGACGGCAATTTCGATGATGCAGCTTGGGCGCAGGGTCGATGCGACGCAATCGTCCGATCCGGAGC
CGGGACTGTCGGGCGTACACAAATCGCCCGCAGAAGCGCGGCCGTCTGGACCGATGGCTGTGTAGAAGTA
CTCGCCGATAGTGGAAACCGACGCCCCAGCACTCGTCCGAGGGCAAAGGAATAGAGTAGATGCCGACCGA
ACAAGAGCTGATTTCGAGAACGCCTCAGCCAGCAACTCGCGCGAGCCTAGCAAGGCAAATGCGAGAGAAC
GGCCTTACGCTTGGTGGCACAGTTCTCGTCCACAGTTCGCTAAGCTCGCTCGGCTGGGTCGCGGGAGGGC
CGGTCGCAGTGATTCAGGCCCTTCTGGATTGTGTTGGTCCCCAGGGCACGATTGTCATGCCCACGCACTC
GGGTGATCTGACTGATCCCGCAGATTGGAGATCGCCGCCCGTGCCTGCCGATTGGGTGCAGATCTCTAGA
TCTGTACAAGTAAAGCGGCCGCGACTCTAGATCATAATCAGCCATACCACATTTGTAGAGGTTTTACTTG
CTTTAAAAAACCTCCCACACCTCCCCCTGAACCTGAAACATAAAATGAATGCAATTGTTGTTGTTTAGTC
CCTCCCAATTCGATATCAAGCTTATCGATAATCAACCTCTGGATTACAAAATTTGTGAAAGATTGACTGG
TATTCTTAACTATGTTGCTCCTTTTACGCTATGTGGATACGCTGCTTTAATGCCTTTGTATCATGCTATT
GCTTCCCGTATGGCTTTCATTTTCTCCTCCTTGTATAAATCCTGGTTGCTGTCTCTTTATGAGGAGTTGT
GGCCCGTTGTCAGGCAACGTGGCGTGGTGTGCACTGTGTTTGCTGACGCAACCCCCACTGGTTGGGGCAT
TGCCACCACCTGTCAGCTCCTTTCCGGGACTTTCGCTTTCCCCCTCCCTATTGCCACGGCGGAACTCATC
GCCGCCTGCCTTGCCCGCTGCTGGACAGGGGCTCGGCTGTTGGGCACTGACAATTCCGTGGTGTTGTCGG
GGAAATCATCGTCCTTTCCTTGGCTGCTCGCCTGTGTTGCCACCTGGATTCTGCGCGGGACGTCCTTCTG
CTACGTCCCTTCGGCCCTCAATCCAGCGGACCTTCCTTCCCGCGGCCTGCTGCCGGCTCTGCGGCCTCTT
CCGCGTCTTCGCCTTCGCCCTCAGACGAGTCGGATCTCCCTTTGGGCCGCCTCCCCGCATCGATACCGTC
GACCTCGATCGAGACCTAGAAAAACATGGAGCAATCACAAGTAGCAATACAGCAGCTACCAATGCTGATT
GTGCCTGGCTAGAAGCACAAGAGGAGGAGGAGGTGGGTTTTCCAGTCACACCTCAGGTACCTTTAAGACC
AATGACTTACAAGGCAGCTGTAGATCTTAGCCACTTTTTAAAAGAAAAGGGGGGACTGGAAGGGCTAATT
CACTCCCAACGAAGACAAGATATCCTTGATCTGTGGATCTACCACACACAAGGCTACTTCCCTGATTGGC
AGAACTACACACCAGGGCCAGGGATCAGATATCCACTGACCTTTGGATGGTGCTACAAGCTAGTACCAGT
TGAGCAAGAGAAGGTAGAAGAAGCCAATGAAGGAGAGAACACCCGCTTGTTACACCCTGTGAGCCTGCAT
GGGATGGATGACCCGGAGAGAGAAGTATTAGAGTGGAGGTTTGACAGCCGCCTAGCATTTCATCACATGG
CCCGAGAGCTGCATCCGGACTGTACTGGGTCTCTCTGGTTAGACCAGATCTGAGCCTGGGAGCTCTCTGG
CTAACTAGGGAACCCACTGCTTAAGCCTCAATAAAGCTTGCCTTGAGTGCTTCAAGTAGTGTGTGCCCGT
CTGTTGTGTGACTCTGGTAACTAGAGATCCCTCAGACCCTTTTAGTCAGTGTGGAAAATCTCTAGCAGGG
CCCGTTTAAACCCGCTGATCAGCCTCGACTGTGCCTTCTAGTTGCCAGCCATCTGTTGTTTGCCCCTCCC
CCGTGCCTTCCTTGACCCTGGAAGGTGCCACTCCCACTGTCCTTTCCTAATAAAATGAGGAAATTGCATC
GCATTGTCTGAGTAGGTGTCATTCTATTCTGGGGGGTGGGGTGGGGCAGGACAGCAAGGGGGAGGATTGG
GAAGACAATAGCAGGCATGCTGGGGATGCGGTGGGCTCTATGGCTTCTGAGGCGGAAAGAACCAGCTGGG
GCTCTAGGGGGTATCCCC
[124 nt withheld, positions 10169-10292]
C
[91 nt withheld, positions 10294-10384]
A
[49 nt withheld, positions 10386-10434]
CCTTTGACGTTGGAGTCCACGTTCTTT
[37 nt withheld, positions 10462-10498]
ACCCTATCTCGGTCTATTCTTTTGATTTATAAGGGATTTTGCCGATTTCGGCCTATTGGTTAAAAAATGA
GCTGATTTAACAAAAATTTAACGCGAATTAATTCTGTGGAATGTGTGTCAGTTAGGGTGTGGAAAGTCCC
CAGGCTCCCCAGCAGGCAGAAGTATGCAAAGCATGCATCTCAATTAGTCAGCAACCAGGTGTGGAAAGTC
CCCAGGCTCCCCAGCAGGCAGAAGTATGCAAAGCATGCATCTCAATTAGTCAGCAACCATAGTCCCGCCC
CTAACTCCGCCCATCCCGCCCCTAACTCCGCCCAGTTCCGCCCATTCTCCGCCCCATGGCTGACTAATTT
TTTTTATTTATGCAGAGGCCGAGGCCGCCTCTGCCTCTGAGCTATTCCAGAAGTAGTGAGGAGGCTTTTT
TGGAGGCCTAGGCTTTTGCAAAAAGCTCCCGGGAGCTTGTATATCCATTTTCGGATCTGATCAGCACGTG
TTGACAATTAATCATCGGCATAGTATATCGGCATAGTATAATACGACAAGGTGAGGAACTAAACCATGGC
CAAGTTGACCAGTGCCGTTCCGGTGCTCACCGCGCGCGACGTCGCCGGAGCGGTCGAGTTCTGGACCGAC
CGGCTCGGGTTCTCCCGGGACTTCGTGGAGGACGACTTCGCCGGTGTGGTCCGGGACGACGTGACCCTGT
TCATCAGCGCGGTCCAGGACCAGGTGGTGCCGGACAACACCCTGGCCTGGGTGTGGGTGCGCGGCCTGGA
CGAGCTGTACGCCGAGTGGTCGGAGGTCGTGTCCACGAACTTCCGGGACGCCTCCGGGCCGGCCATGACC
GAGATCGGCGAGCAGCCGTGGGGGCGGGAGTTCGCCCTGCGCGACCCGGCCGGCAACTGCGTGCACTTCG
TGGCCGAGGAGCAGGACTGACACGTGCTACGAGATTTCGATTCCACCGCCGCCTTCTATGAAAGGTTGGG
CTTCGGAATCGTTTTCCGGGACGCCGGCTGGATGATCCTCCAGCGCGGGGATCTCATGCTGGAGTTCTTC
GCCCACCCCAACTTGTTTATTGCAGCTTATAATGGTTACAAATAAAGCAATAGCATCACAAATTTCACAA
ATAAAGCATTTTTTTCACTGCATTCTAGTTGTGGTTTGTCCAAACTCATCAATGTATCTTATCATGTCTG
TATACCGTCGACCTCTAGCTAGAGCTTGGCGTAATCATGGTCATAGCTGTTTCCTGTGTGAAATTGTTAT
CCGCTCACAATTCCACACAACATACGAGCCGGAAGCATAAAGTGTAAAGCCTGGGGTGCCTAATGAGTGA
GCTAACTCACATTAATTGCGTTGCGCTCACTGCCCGCTTTCCAGTCGGGAAACCTGTCGTGCCAGCTGCA
TTAATGAATCGGCCAACGCGCGGGGAGAGGCGGTTTGCGTATTGGGCGCTCTTCCGCTTCCTCGCTCACT
GACTCGCTGCGCTCGGTCGTTCGGCTGCGGCGAGCGGTATCAGCTCACTCAAAGGCGGTAATACGGTTAT
CCACAGAATCAGGGGATAACGCAGGAAAGAACATGTGAGCAAAAGGCCAGCAAAAGGCCAGGAACCGTAA
AAAGGCCGCGTTGCTGGCGTTTTTCCATAGGCTCCGCCCCCCTGACGAGCATCACAAAAATCGACGCTCA
AGTCAGAGGTGGCGAAACCCGACAGGACTATAAAGATACCAGGCGTTTCCCCCTGGAAGCTCCCTCGTGC
GCTCTCCTGTTCCGACCCTGCCGCTTACCGGATACCTGTCCGCCTTTCTCCCTTCGGGAAGCGTGGCGCT
TTCTCATAGCTCACGCTGTAGGTATCTCAGTTCGGTGTAGGTCGTTCGCTCCAAGCTGGGCTGTGTGCAC
GAACCCCCCGTTCAGCCCGACCGCTGCGCCTTATCCGGTAACTATCGTCTTGAGTCCAACCCGGTAAGAC
ACGACTTATCGCCACTGGCAGCAGCCACTGGTAACAGGATTAGCAGAGCGAGGTATGTAGGCGGTGCTAC
AGAGTTCTTGAAGTGGTGGCCTAACTACGGCTACACTAGAAGAACAGTATTTGGTATCTGCGCTCTGCTG
AAGCCAGTTACCTTCGGAAAAAGAGTTGGTAGCTCTTGATCCGGCAAACAAACCACCGCTGGTAGCGGTG
GTTTTTTTGTTTGCAAGCAGCAGATTACGCGCAGAAAAAAAGGATCTCAAGAAGATCCTTTGATCTTTTC
TACGGGGTCTGACGCTCAGTGGAACGAAAACTCACGTTAAGGGATTTTGGTCATGAGATTATCAAAAAGG
ATCTTCACCTAGATCCTTTTAAATTAAAAATGAAGTTTTAAATCAATCTAAAGTATATATGAGTAAACTT
GGTCTGACAGTTACCAATGCTTAATCAGTGAGGCACCTATCTCAGCGATCTGTCTATTTCGTTCATCCAT
AGTTGCCTGACTCCCCGTCGTGTAGATAACTACGATACGGGAGGGCTTACCATCTGGCCCCAGTGCTGCA
ATGATACCGCGAGACCCACGCTCACCGGCTCCAGATTTATCAGCAATAAACCAGCCAGCCGGAAGGGCCG
AGCGCAGAAGTGGTCCTGCAACTTTATCCGCCTCCATCCAGTCTATTAATTGTTGCCGGGAAGCTAGAGT
AAGTAGTTCGCCAGTTAATAGTTTGCGCAACGTTGTTGCCATTGCTACAGGCATCGTGGTGTCACGCTCG
TCGTTTGGTATGGCTTCATTCAGCTCCGGTTCCCAACGATCAAGGCGAGTTACATGATCCCCCATGTTGT
GCAAAAAAGCGGTTAGCTCCTTCGGTCCTCCGATCGTTGTCAGAAGTAAGTTGGCCGCAGTGTTATCACT
CATGGTTATGGCAGCACTGCATAATTCTCTTACTGTCATGCCATCCGTAAGATGCTTTTCTGTGACTGGT
GAGTACTCAACCAAGTCATTCTGAGAATAGTGTATGCGGCGACCGAGTTGCTCTTGCCCGGCGTCAATAC
GGGATAATACCGCGCCACATAGCAGAACTTTAAAAGTGCTCATCATTGGAAAACGTTCTTCGGGGCGAAA
ACTCTCAAGGATCTTACCGCTGTTGAGATCCAGTTCGATGTAACCCACTCGTGCACCCAACTGATCTTCA
GCATCTTTTACTTTCACCAGCGTTTCTGGGTGAGCAAAAACAGGAAGGCAAAATGCCGCAAAAAAGGGAA
TAAGGGCGACACGGAAATGTTGAATACTCATACTCTTCCTTTTTCAATATTATTGAAGCATTTATCAGGG
TTATTGTCTCATGAGCGGATACATATTTGAATGTATTTAGAAAAATAAACAAATAGGGGTTCCGCGCACA
TTTCCCCGAAAAGTGCCACCTGACGTCGACGGATCGGGAGATCTCCCGATCCCCTATGGTGCACTCTCAG
TACAATCTGCTCTGATGCCGCATAGTTAAGCCAGTATCTGCTCCCTGCTTGTGTGTTGGAGGTCGCTGAG
TAGTGCGCGAGCAAAATTTAAGCTACAACAAGGCAAGGCTTGACCGACAATTGCATGAAGAATCTGCTTA
GGGTTAGGCGTTTTGCGCTGCTTCGCGATGTACGGGCCAGATATACGCGTT
Features (pLannotate 1.2.2; 42 found; start..end, strand, type, name):
      1..380     +  enhancer       CMV enhancer: human cytomegalovirus immediate early enhancer
    381..580     +  promoter       CMV promoter: human cytomegalovirus (CMV) immediate early promoter
    598..778     +  LTR            5' LTR (truncated): truncated 5' long terminal repeat (LTR) from HIV-1
    825..950     +  misc_feature   HIV-1 Ψ: packaging signal of human immunodeficiency virus type 1
    934..1297    +  CDS            HIV-1 gag (fragment): gag protein from human immunodeficiency virus 1; gag
   1443..1676    +  misc_feature   RRE: The Rev response element (RRE) of HIV-1 allows for Rev-dependent mRNA export from the nucleus to the cytoplasm.
   2053..2153    +  CDS            Rev (fragment): human immunodeficiency virus 1 (HIV-1) Rev protein; rev; enhances nuclear export of unspliced and incompletely spliced viral mRNAs
   2203..2320    +  misc_feature   cPPT/CTS: central polypurine tract and central termination sequence of HIV-1
   2377..2401    +  protein_bind   attB1: mutant version of attB; recombination site for the Gateway® BP reaction BP Clonase™
   2433..2747    +  promoter       tight TRE promoter: Tet-responsive promoter PTight, consisting of seven tet operator sequences followed by the minimal CMV promoter
   2754..3716    +  CDS            BirA(R118G): promiscuous R118G mutant of the E. coli biotin protein ligase (Cronan, 2005) also known as BirA* or BioID
   3723..4217    +  CDS            p21: human cyclin-dependent kinase inhibitor 1A; Homo sapiens CDKN1A; mediates p53-dependent arrest in the G1 phase of the cell cycle
   4253..4277    -  protein_bind   attB2: mutant version of attB; recombination site for the Gateway® BP reaction BP Clonase™
   4327..5538    +  promoter       UbC promoter: human ubiquitin C promoter
   5603..5655    +  misc_feature   MCS (fragment): multiple cloning site
   5663..6360    +  CDS            rtTA3 (fragment): reverse tetracycline transactivator 3 activates expression from Tet-responsive promoters in the presence of doxycycline
   6290..6400    +  CDS            VP48: 3 tandem repeats of the minimal activation domain of herpes simplex virus VP16 (Cheng et al., 2013)
   6564..7026    +  misc_feature   IRES: internal ribosome entry site (IRES) of the encephalomyocarditis virus (EMCV)
   7084..8104    +  CDS            HygR (fragment): aminoglycoside phosphotransferase from E. coli; aph(4)-Ia; confers resistance to hygromycin
   8122..8400    +  CDS            yokD (fragment): YOKD_BACSU - Experimental evidence at protein level: Swiss-Prot protein existence level 1. May contribute to antibiotic resistance. From Bacillus subtilis (strain 168).
   8430..8513    +  CDS            large T antigen (fragment): large T antigen from SV40 (simian virus 40)
   8547..8570    +  misc_feature   MCS (fragment): pBluescript multiple cloning site
   8570..9158    +  misc_feature   WPRE: woodchuck hepatitis virus posttranscriptional regulatory element
   9159..9178    +  misc_feature   MCS (fragment): pBluescript multiple cloning site
   9180..9680    +  CDS            nef (fragment): NEF_HV1LA - Experimental evidence at protein level: Swiss-Prot protein existence level 1. Extracellular Nef protein targets CD4(+) T-lymphocytes for apoptosis by interacting with CXCR4 surface receptors. From Human immunodeficiency virus type 1 group M subtype B (isolate Lai) (HIV-1).
   9687..9867    +  LTR            5' LTR (truncated): truncated 5' long terminal repeat (LTR) from HIV-1
   9899..10123   +  polyA_signal   bGH poly(A) signal: bovine growth hormone polyadenylation signal
  10127..10148   +  promoter       SV40 promoter (fragment): SV40 enhancer and early promoter
  10169..10597   +  rep_origin     f1 ori (sequence partly withheld): f1 bacteriophage origin of replication; arrow indicates direction of (+) strand synthesis
  10611..10940   +  promoter       SV40 promoter: SV40 enhancer and early promoter
  10988..11035   +  promoter       EM7 promoter: synthetic bacterial promoter&nbsp
  11054..11428   +  CDS            BleoR: antibiotic-binding protein; Sh ble from Streptoalloteichus hindustanus; confers resistance to bleomycin, phleomycin, and Zeocin™
  11438..11563   +  CDS            ble (fragment): BLE_KLEPN - Experimental evidence at protein level: Swiss-Prot protein existence level 1. Binding protein with a strong affinity to the bleomycin family of antibiotics. Binds to CL990; an antimitotic-antibiotic compound. From Klebsiella pneumoniae.
  11558..11679   +  polyA_signal   SV40 poly(A) signal: SV40 polyadenylation signal
  11750..11772   -  protein_bind   lac operator (fragment): The lac repressor binds to the lac operator to inhibit transcription in E. coli. This inhibition can be relieved by adding lactose or isopropyl-β-D-thiogalactopyranoside (IPTG). lac repressor encoded by lacI
  11776..11806   -  promoter       lac promoter: promoter for the E. coli lac operon
  11821..11842   -  protein_bind   CAP binding site: CAP binding activates transcription in the presence of cAMP. E. coli catabolite activator protein
  11855..11947   -  CDS            lacI (fragment): lac repressor; lacI; The lac repressor binds to the lac operator to inhibit transcription in E. coli. This inhibition can be relieved by adding lactose or isopropyl-β-D-thiogalactopyranoside (IPTG).
  12130..12718   -  rep_origin     ori: high-copy-number ColE1/pMB1/pBR322/pUC origin of replication
  12889..13749   -  CDS            AmpR: β-lactamase; bla; confers resistance to ampicillin, carbenicillin, and related antibiotics
  13750..13854   -  promoter       AmpR promoter: bla
  13913..13965   -  misc_feature   bom (fragment): basis of mobility region from pBR322
