[The description below was written by a language model from this plasmid's Addgene catalogue record and pLannotate feature annotations shown in this document.]
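Description:
pSLIK_hygro_BirA_CDKN1A is an HIV-1-based lentiviral expression vector built on the pSLIK-hygro backbone for doxycycline-inducible expression of a BirA-CDKN1A fusion in mammalian cells. It is propagated in E. coli through a high-copy ColE1/pUC-type origin with ampicillin selection. The plasmid backbone also carries an f1 origin and an SV40/EM7-driven bleomycin/Zeocin resistance cassette lying outside the viral genome. A CMV enhancer/promoter fused to a truncated 5' LTR drives transcription of the viral RNA in packaging cells. This RNA contains the Ψ packaging signal, a gag fragment, the RRE for Rev-dependent nuclear export, the cPPT/CTS, a WPRE to enhance transcript expression, and a truncated 3' LTR followed by a bGH polyadenylation signal.

The payload was introduced by Gateway recombination and sits between attB1 and attB2 sites. It consists of a tight TRE promoter (seven tet operators plus a minimal CMV promoter) driving the promiscuous R118G mutant of E. coli biotin ligase (BirA*, BioID), followed almost immediately by the human CDKN1A (p21) coding sequence, consistent with an N-terminal BirA* fusion. Downstream, a human ubiquitin C promoter constitutively expresses the rtTA3 reverse tetracycline transactivator, linked through an EMCV IRES to a hygromycin resistance gene. A single integrated provirus therefore supplies the transactivator, the selection marker for transduced cells, and the inducible transgene. Doxycycline enables rtTA3 to activate the TRE and switch on the fusion. The BirA* moiety suggests proximity-dependent biotinylation of proteins near p21, although the record states only inducible expression as the purpose. The annotated sequence is labelled a partial NGS result.
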