Addgene plasmid #136538: pSLIK_hygro_BirA_CDKN1A
Purpose: Lentiviral expression vector for an inducible BirA-CDKN1A
Depositing lab: Kevin Janes. Depositing organization: University of Virginia. Publication: Sporadic activation of an oxidative stress-dependent NRF2-p53 signaling network in breast epithelial spheroids and premalignancies. Pereira EJ, Burns JS, Lee CY, Marohl T, Calderon D, Wang L, Atkins KA, Wang CC, Janes KA. Sci Signal. 2020 Apr 14;13(627). pii: 13/627/eaba4200. doi: 10.1126/scisignal.aba4200. PubMed 32291314.
Backbone
  Vector backbone: pSLIK-hygro
  Backbone manufacturer: Addgene #25737
  Backbone size w/o insert (bp): 13286
  Vector type: Mammalian Expression, Lentiviral ; destinatioin vector for gateway cloning
  Selectable markers: Hygromycin
Growth in bacteria
  Bacterial resistance: Ampicillin, 100 μg/mL
  Growth temperature: 37°C
  Growth strain: NEB Stable
  Copy number: Unknown
Gene/Insert
  Gene/Insert name: BirA-CDKN1A
  Insert size (bp): 1464
  GenBank ID: NM_078467
  Entrez Gene: CDKN1A (a.k.a. CAP20, CDKN1, CIP1, MDA-6, P21, SDI1, WAF1, p21CIP1)
  Cloning method: Gateway Cloning
  Sequencing primers: 5′ CMV-F
Terms and licenses: Academic/Nonprofit Terms; Industry Terms: Not Available to Industry
How to cite: pSLIK_hygro_BirA_CDKN1A was a gift from Kevin Janes (Addgene plasmid # 136538 ; http://n2t.net/addgene:136538 ; RRID:Addgene_136538)
