>Addgene plasmid #136538 | pSLIK_hygro_BirA_CDKN1A | depositor partial sequence | sequence record 263401 | pSLIK_hygro_BirA_CDKN1A sequence 495 bps
ATGTCAGAACCGGCTGGGGATGTCCGTCAGAACCCATGCGGCAGCAAGGCCTGCCGCCGCCTCTTCGGCC
CAGTGGACAGCGAGCAGCTGAGACGCGACTGTGATGCGCTAATGGCGGGCTGCATCCAGGAGGCCCGTGA
GCGATGGAACTTCGACTTTGTCACCGAGACACCACTGGAGGGTGACTTCGCCTGGGAGCGTGTGCGGGGC
CTTGGCCTGCCCAAGCTCTACCTTCCCACGGGGCCCCGGCGAGGCCGGGATGAGTTGGGAGGAGGCAGGC
GGCCTGGCACCTCACCTGCTCTGCTGCAGGGGACAGCAGAGGAAGACCATGTGGACCTGTCACTGTCTTG
TACCCTTGTGCCTCGCTCAGGGGAGCAGGCTGAAGGGTCCCCAGGTGGACCTGGAGACTCTCAGGGTCGA
AAACGGCGGCAGACCAGCATGACAGATTTCTACCACTCCAAACGCCGGCTGATCTTCTCCAAGAGGAAGC
CCTAA
